Addgene plasmid #218231: pcDNA3.1-GSDMD_29-484
Purpose: Gasdermin-D_29-484 is a non-functional GSDMD formed by SARS-CoV-2 3CLpro cleavage in the N-terminal domain. Transfection in HEK293 cells showed no pore-forming activity or induction of pyroptosis
Depositing lab: Christopher Overall. Depositing organization: University of British Columbia. Publication: SARS-CoV-2 3CL(pro) (main protease) regulates caspase activation of gasdermin-D/E pores leading to secretion and extracellular activity of 3CL(pro). Grin PM, Baid K, de Jesus HCR, Kozarac N, Bell PA, Jiang SZ, Kappelhoff R, Butler GS, Leborgne NGF, Pan C, Pablos I, Machado Y, Vederas JC, Kim H, Benarafa C, Banerjee A, Overall CM. Cell Rep. 2024 Dec 24;43(12):115080. doi: 10.1016/j.celrep.2024.115080. Epub 2024 Dec 12. PubMed 39673710.
Backbone
  Vector backbone: pcDNA3.1
  Backbone size w/o insert (bp): 5446
  Total vector size (bp): 6761
  Vector type: Mammalian Expression
  Selectable markers: Neomycin (select with G418)
Growth in bacteria
  Bacterial resistance: Ampicillin, 100 μg/mL
  Growth temperature: 37°C
  Growth strain: DH5alpha
  Growth instructions: E. coli Top10 can also be used
  Copy number: High Copy
Gene/Insert
  Gene/Insert name: GSDMD
  Species: H. sapiens (human)
  Insert size (bp): 1365
  Mutation: construct only codes for amino acids 29-484
  GenBank ID: NM_024736.7
  Entrez Gene: GSDMD (a.k.a. DF5L, DFNA5L, FKSG10, GSDMDC1)
  Tag / fusion protein: flag (C terminal on insert)
  Cloning method: Other
  Sequencing primers: 5′ N/A; 3′ N/A
Resource information
  A portion of this plasmid was derived from a plasmid made by: Genscript
Terms and licenses: Academic/Nonprofit Terms; Industry Terms
Depositor comments: Genscript's used their original construct OHu03821D (NM_024736.7) to clone our customized construct. Cloning method: CloneEZ;Vector: pcDNA3.1+/C-(K)DYK. The insert is a truncated construct coding for aa 29-484 of Gasdermin-D (GSDMD).
How to cite: pcDNA3.1-GSDMD_29-484 was a gift from Christopher Overall (Addgene plasmid # 218231 ; http://n2t.net/addgene:218231 ; RRID:Addgene_218231)
