[The description below was written by a language model from this plasmid's Addgene catalogue record and pLannotate feature annotations shown in this document.]
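Description:
pcDNA3.1-GSDMD_29-484 is a 6.8 kb mammalian expression plasmid built on a pcDNA3.1 backbone (the C-terminal DYK-tag version of the vector, according to the depositor comments). It carries a truncated human gasdermin-D (GSDMD) coding sequence. It is propagated in E. coli through a high-copy ColE1/pUC-type origin with ampicillin selection from the AmpR (β-lactamase) gene and its own promoter. An f1 origin is also present. For mammalian cells, an SV40 enhancer/early promoter drives the neomycin phosphotransferase gene, terminated by an SV40 polyadenylation signal, which allows G418 selection of stable transfectants. The automated annotation also flags several small fragments (bom, an HIV-1 LTR piece, ble, lacI and lac promoter/operator elements). These appear to be backbone remnants or short sequence matches rather than functional parts.

The expression cassette consists of the CMV immediate-early enhancer and promoter, followed by a T7 promoter, the 1,365 bp GSDMD insert and the bovine growth hormone polyadenylation signal. The insert encodes only amino acids 29–484 of the protein and is fused at its C terminus to a FLAG epitope. The feature table labels this tag as a fragment of 3xFLAG, and its short length is consistent with a single FLAG/DYK tag.

The encoded protein reproduces the product formed when the SARS-CoV-2 main protease 3CLpro cleaves GSDMD within its N-terminal domain. According to the record, this fragment is non-functional: transfection into HEK293 cells produced no pore-forming activity and no pyroptosis. The construct is therefore suited to studies of how viral protease cleavage inactivates gasdermin-D, with the FLAG tag available for detecting the protein.
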