Features (pLannotate 1.2.2; 21 found; start..end, strand, type, name):
     28..80      -  misc_feature   bom (fragment): basis of mobility region from pBR322
    235..614     +  enhancer       CMV enhancer: human cytomegalovirus immediate early enhancer
    615..818     +  promoter       CMV promoter: human cytomegalovirus (CMV) immediate early promoter
    814..847     +  LTR            5' LTR (truncated) (fragment): truncated 5' long terminal repeat (LTR) from HIV-1
    863..881     +  promoter       T7 promoter: promoter for bacteriophage T7 RNA polymerase
    944..2308    +  CDS            GSDMD (fragment): GSDMD_HUMAN - Also known as DFNA5L From Homo sapiens (Human).
   2308..2332    +  CDS            3xFLAG (fragment): three tandem FLAG® epitope tags
   2358..2582    +  polyA_signal   bGH poly(A) signal: bovine growth hormone polyadenylation signal
   2586..2607    +  promoter       SV40 promoter (fragment): SV40 enhancer and early promoter
   2628..3056    +  rep_origin     f1 ori (sequence partly withheld): f1 bacteriophage origin of replication; arrow indicates direction of (+) strand synthesis
   3070..3399    +  promoter       SV40 promoter: SV40 enhancer and early promoter
   3466..4257    +  CDS            neo: KKA2_KLEPN - Also known as kan, nptII. Experimental evidence at protein level: Swiss-Prot protein existence level 1. Resistance to kanamycin, neomycin, paromomycin, ribostamycin, butirosin and gentamicin B. From Klebsiella pneumoniae.
   4281..4439    +  CDS            ble (fragment): BLE_KLEPN - Experimental evidence at protein level: Swiss-Prot protein existence level 1. Binding protein with a strong affinity to the bleomycin family of antibiotics. Binds to CL990; an antimitotic-antibiotic compound. From Klebsiella pneumoniae.
   4434..4555    +  polyA_signal   SV40 poly(A) signal: SV40 polyadenylation signal
   4628..4644    -  protein_bind   lac operator: The lac repressor binds to the lac operator to inhibit transcription in E. coli. This inhibition can be relieved by adding lactose or isopropyl-β-D-thiogalactopyranoside (IPTG). lac repressor encoded by lacI
   4652..4682    -  promoter       lac promoter: promoter for the E. coli lac operon
   4697..4718    -  protein_bind   CAP binding site: CAP binding activates transcription in the presence of cAMP. E. coli catabolite activator protein
   4731..4823    -  CDS            lacI (fragment): lac repressor; lacI; The lac repressor binds to the lac operator to inhibit transcription in E. coli. This inhibition can be relieved by adding lactose or isopropyl-β-D-thiogalactopyranoside (IPTG).
   5006..5594    -  rep_origin     ori: high-copy-number ColE1/pMB1/pBR322/pUC origin of replication
   5765..6625    -  CDS            AmpR: β-lactamase; bla; confers resistance to ampicillin, carbenicillin, and related antibiotics
   6626..6730    -  promoter       AmpR promoter: bla
>Addgene plasmid #218231 | pcDNA3.1-GSDMD_29-484 | addgene full sequence | sequence record 436177 | Addgene NGS Result
GACGGATCGGGAGATCTCCCGATCCCCTATGGTGCACTCTCAGTACAATCTGCTCTGATGCCGCATAGTT
AAGCCAGTATCTGCTCCCTGCTTGTGTGTTGGAGGTCGCTGAGTAGTGCGCGAGCAAAATTTAAGCTACA
ACAAGGCAAGGCTTGACCGACAATTGCATGAAGAATCTGCTTAGGGTTAGGCGTTTTGCGCTGCTTCGCG
ATGTACGGGCCAGATATACGCGTTGACATTGATTATTGACTAGTTATTAATAGTAATCAATTACGGGGTC
ATTAGTTCATAGCCCATATATGGAGTTCCGCGTTACATAACTTACGGTAAATGGCCCGCCTGGCTGACCG
CCCAACGACCCCCGCCCATTGACGTCAATAATGACGTATGTTCCCATAGTAACGCCAATAGGGACTTTCC
ATTGACGTCAATGGGTGGAGTATTTACGGTAAACTGCCCACTTGGCAGTACATCAAGTGTATCATATGCC
AAGTACGCCCCCTATTGACGTCAATGACGGTAAATGGCCCGCCTGGCATTATGCCCAGTACATGACCTTA
TGGGACTTTCCTACTTGGCAGTACATCTACGTATTAGTCATCGCTATTACCATGGTGATGCGGTTTTGGC
AGTACATCAATGGGCGTGGATAGCGGTTTGACTCACGGGGATTTCCAAGTCTCCACCCCATTGACGTCAA
TGGGAGTTTGTTTTGGCACCAAAATCAACGGGACTTTCCAAAATGTCGTAACAACTCCGCCCCATTGACG
CAAATGGGCGGTAGGCGTGTACGGTGGGAGGTCTATATAAGCAGAGCTCTCTGGCTAACTAGAGAACCCA
CTGCTTACTGGCTTATCGAAATTAATACGACTCACTATAGGGAGACCCAAGCTGGCTAGCGTTTAAACTT
AAGCTTGGTACCGAGCTCGGATCCGCCACCATGAGCTCCACTGGCTTCCAGCCCTACTGCCTGGTGGTTA
GGAAGCCCTCAAGCTCATGGTTCTGGAAACCCCGTTATAAGTGTGTCAACCTGTCTATCAAGGACATCCT
GGAGCCGGATGCCGCGGAACCAGACGTGCAGCGTGGCAGGAGCTTCCACTTCTACGATGCCATGGATGGG
CAGATACAGGGCAGCGTGGAGCTGGCAGCCCCAGGACAGGCAAAGATCGCAGGCGGGGCCGCGGTGTCTG
ACAGCTCCAGCACCTCAATGAATGTGTACTCGCTGAGTGTGGACCCTAACACCTGGCAGACTCTGCTCCA
TGAGAGGCACCTGCGGCAGCCAGAACACAAAGTCCTGCAGCAGCTGCGCAGCCGCGGGGACAACGTGTAC
GTGGTGACTGAGGTGCTGCAGACACAGAAGGAGGTGGAAGTCACGCGCACCCACAAGCGGGAGGGCTCGG
GCCGGTTTTCCCTGCCCGGAGCCACGTGCTTGCAGGGTGAGGGCCAGGGCCATCTGAGCCAGAAGAAGAC
GGTCACCATCCCCTCAGGCAGCACCCTCGCATTCCGGGTGGCCCAGCTGGTTATTGACTCTGACTTGGAC
GTCCTTCTCTTCCCGGATAAGAAGCAGAGGACCTTCCAGCCACCCGCGACAGGCCACAAGCGTTCCACGA
GCGAAGGCGCCTGGCCACAGCTGCCCTCTGGCCTCTCCATGATGAGGTGCCTCCACAACTTCCTGACAGA
TGGGGTCCCTGCGGAGGGGGCGTTCACTGAAGACTTCCAGGGCCTACGGGCAGAGGTGGAGACCATCTCC
AAGGAACTGGAGCTTTTGGACAGAGAGCTGTGCCAGCTGCTGCTGGAGGGCCTGGAGGGGGTGCTGCGGG
ACCAGCTGGCCCTGCGAGCCTTGGAGGAGGCGCTGGAGCAGGGCCAGAGCCTTGGGCCGGTGGAGCCCCT
GGACGGTCCAGCAGGTGCTGTCCTGGAGTGCCTGGTGTTGTCCTCCGGAATGCTGGTGCCGGAACTCGCT
ATCCCTGTTGTCTACCTGCTGGGGGCACTGACCATGCTGAGTGAAACGCAGCACAAGCTGCTGGCGGAGG
CGCTGGAGTCGCAGACCCTGTTGGGGCCGCTCGAGCTGGTGGGCAGCCTCTTGGAGCAGAGTGCCCCGTG
GCAGGAGCGCAGCACCATGTCCCTGCCCCCCGGGCTCCTGGGGAACAGCTGGGGCGAAGGAGCACCGGCC
TGGGTCTTGCTGGACGAGTGTGGCCTAGAGCTGGGGGAGGACACTCCCCACGTGTGCTGGGAGCCGCAGG
CCCAGGGCCGCATGTGTGCACTCTACGCCTCCCTGGCACTGCTATCAGGACTGAGCCAGGAGCCCCACGA
TTACAAGGATGACGACGATAAGTGATAAACCCGCTGATCAGCCTCGACTGTGCCTTCTAGTTGCCAGCCA
TCTGTTGTTTGCCCCTCCCCCGTGCCTTCCTTGACCCTGGAAGGTGCCACTCCCACTGTCCTTTCCTAAT
AAAATGAGGAAATTGCATCGCATTGTCTGAGTAGGTGTCATTCTATTCTGGGGGGTGGGGTGGGGCAGGA
CAGCAAGGGGGAGGATTGGGAAGACAATAGCAGGCATGCTGGGGATGCGGTGGGCTCTATGGCTTCTGAG
GCGGAAAGAACCAGCTGGGGCTCTAGGGGGTATCCCC
[124 nt withheld, positions 2628-2751]
C
[91 nt withheld, positions 2753-2843]
A
[49 nt withheld, positions 2845-2893]
CCTTTGACGTTGGAGTCCACGTTCTTT
[37 nt withheld, positions 2921-2957]
ACCCTATCTCGGTCTATTCTTTTGATTTATAAGGGATTTTGCCGATTTCGGCCTATTGGTTAAAAAATGA
GCTGATTTAACAAAAATTTAACGCGAATTAATTCTGTGGAATGTGTGTCAGTTAGGGTGTGGAAAGTCCC
CAGGCTCCCCAGCAGGCAGAAGTATGCAAAGCATGCATCTCAATTAGTCAGCAACCAGGTGTGGAAAGTC
CCCAGGCTCCCCAGCAGGCAGAAGTATGCAAAGCATGCATCTCAATTAGTCAGCAACCATAGTCCCGCCC
CTAACTCCGCCCATCCCGCCCCTAACTCCGCCCAGTTCCGCCCATTCTCCGCCCCATGGCTGACTAATTT
TTTTTATTTATGCAGAGGCCGAGGCCGCCTCTGCCTCTGAGCTATTCCAGAAGTAGTGAGGAGGCTTTTT
TGGAGGCCTAGGCTTTTGCAAAAAGCTCCCGGGAGCTTGTATATCCATTTTCGGATCTGATCAAGAGACA
GGATGAGGATCGTTTCGCATGATTGAACAAGATGGATTGCACGCAGGTTCTCCGGCCGCTTGGGTGGAGA
GGCTATTCGGCTATGACTGGGCACAACAGACAATCGGCTGCTCTGATGCCGCCGTGTTCCGGCTGTCAGC
GCAGGGGCGCCCGGTTCTTTTTGTCAAGACCGACCTGTCCGGTGCCCTGAATGAACTGCAGGACGAGGCA
GCGCGGCTATCGTGGCTGGCCACGACGGGCGTTCCTTGCGCAGCTGTGCTCGACGTTGTCACTGAAGCGG
GAAGGGACTGGCTGCTATTGGGCGAAGTGCCGGGGCAGGATCTCCTGTCATCTCACCTTGCTCCTGCCGA
GAAAGTATCCATCATGGCTGATGCAATGCGGCGGCTGCATACGCTTGATCCGGCTACCTGCCCATTCGAC
CACCAAGCGAAACATCGCATCGAGCGAGCACGTACTCGGATGGAAGCCGGTCTTGTCGATCAGGATGATC
TGGACGAAGAGCATCAGGGGCTCGCGCCAGCCGAACTGTTCGCCAGGCTCAAGGCGCGCATGCCCGACGG
CGAGGATCTCGTCGTGACCCATGGCGATGCCTGCTTGCCGAATATCATGGTGGAAAATGGCCGCTTTTCT
GGATTCATCGACTGTGGCCGGCTGGGTGTGGCGGACCGCTATCAGGACATAGCGTTGGCTACCCGTGATA
TTGCTGAAGAGCTTGGCGGCGAATGGGCTGACCGCTTCCTCGTGCTTTACGGTATCGCCGCTCCCGATTC
GCAGCGCATCGCCTTCTATCGCCTTCTTGACGAGTTCTTCTGAGCGGGACTCTGGGGTTCGAAATGACCG
ACCAAGCGACGCCCAACCTGCCATCACGAGATTTCGATTCCACCGCCGCCTTCTATGAAAGGTTGGGCTT
CGGAATCGTTTTCCGGGACGCCGGCTGGATGATCCTCCAGCGCGGGGATCTCATGCTGGAGTTCTTCGCC
CACCCCAACTTGTTTATTGCAGCTTATAATGGTTACAAATAAAGCAATAGCATCACAAATTTCACAAATA
AAGCATTTTTTTCACTGCATTCTAGTTGTGGTTTGTCCAAACTCATCAATGTATCTTATCATGTCTGTAT
ACCGTCGACCTCTAGCTAGAGCTTGGCGTAATCATGGTCATAGCTGTTTCCTGTGTGAAATTGTTATCCG
CTCACAATTCCACACAACATACGAGCCGGAAGCATAAAGTGTAAAGCCTGGGGTGCCTAATGAGTGAGCT
AACTCACATTAATTGCGTTGCGCTCACTGCCCGCTTTCCAGTCGGGAAACCTGTCGTGCCAGCTGCATTA
ATGAATCGGCCAACGCGCGGGGAGAGGCGGTTTGCGTATTGGGCGCTCTTCCGCTTCCTCGCTCACTGAC
TCGCTGCGCTCGGTCGTTCGGCTGCGGCGAGCGGTATCAGCTCACTCAAAGGCGGTAATACGGTTATCCA
CAGAATCAGGGGATAACGCAGGAAAGAACATGTGAGCAAAAGGCCAGCAAAAGGCCAGGAACCGTAAAAA
GGCCGCGTTGCTGGCGTTTTTCCATAGGCTCCGCCCCCCTGACGAGCATCACAAAAATCGACGCTCAAGT
CAGAGGTGGCGAAACCCGACAGGACTATAAAGATACCAGGCGTTTCCCCCTGGAAGCTCCCTCGTGCGCT
CTCCTGTTCCGACCCTGCCGCTTACCGGATACCTGTCCGCCTTTCTCCCTTCGGGAAGCGTGGCGCTTTC
TCATAGCTCACGCTGTAGGTATCTCAGTTCGGTGTAGGTCGTTCGCTCCAAGCTGGGCTGTGTGCACGAA
CCCCCCGTTCAGCCCGACCGCTGCGCCTTATCCGGTAACTATCGTCTTGAGTCCAACCCGGTAAGACACG
ACTTATCGCCACTGGCAGCAGCCACTGGTAACAGGATTAGCAGAGCGAGGTATGTAGGCGGTGCTACAGA
GTTCTTGAAGTGGTGGCCTAACTACGGCTACACTAGAAGAACAGTATTTGGTATCTGCGCTCTGCTGAAG
CCAGTTACCTTCGGAAAAAGAGTTGGTAGCTCTTGATCCGGCAAACAAACCACCGCTGGTAGCGGTGGTT
TTTTTGTTTGCAAGCAGCAGATTACGCGCAGAAAAAAAGGATCTCAAGAAGATCCTTTGATCTTTTCTAC
GGGGTCTGACGCTCAGTGGAACGAAAACTCACGTTAAGGGATTTTGGTCATGAGATTATCAAAAAGGATC
TTCACCTAGATCCTTTTAAATTAAAAATGAAGTTTTAAATCAATCTAAAGTATATATGAGTAAACTTGGT
CTGACAGTTACCAATGCTTAATCAGTGAGGCACCTATCTCAGCGATCTGTCTATTTCGTTCATCCATAGT
TGCCTGACTCCCCGTCGTGTAGATAACTACGATACGGGAGGGCTTACCATCTGGCCCCAGTGCTGCAATG
ATACCGCGAGACCCACGCTCACCGGCTCCAGATTTATCAGCAATAAACCAGCCAGCCGGAAGGGCCGAGC
GCAGAAGTGGTCCTGCAACTTTATCCGCCTCCATCCAGTCTATTAATTGTTGCCGGGAAGCTAGAGTAAG
TAGTTCGCCAGTTAATAGTTTGCGCAACGTTGTTGCCATTGCTACAGGCATCGTGGTGTCACGCTCGTCG
TTTGGTATGGCTTCATTCAGCTCCGGTTCCCAACGATCAAGGCGAGTTACATGATCCCCCATGTTGTGCA
AAAAAGCGGTTAGCTCCTTCGGTCCTCCGATCGTTGTCAGAAGTAAGTTGGCCGCAGTGTTATCACTCAT
GGTTATGGCAGCACTGCATAATTCTCTTACTGTCATGCCATCCGTAAGATGCTTTTCTGTGACTGGTGAG
TACTCAACCAAGTCATTCTGAGAATAGTGTATGCGGCGACCGAGTTGCTCTTGCCCGGCGTCAATACGGG
ATAATACCGCGCCACATAGCAGAACTTTAAAAGTGCTCATCATTGGAAAACGTTCTTCGGGGCGAAAACT
CTCAAGGATCTTACCGCTGTTGAGATCCAGTTCGATGTAACCCACTCGTGCACCCAACTGATCTTCAGCA
TCTTTTACTTTCACCAGCGTTTCTGGGTGAGCAAAAACAGGAAGGCAAAATGCCGCAAAAAAGGGAATAA
GGGCGACACGGAAATGTTGAATACTCATACTCTTCCTTTTTCAATATTATTGAAGCATTTATCAGGGTTA
TTGTCTCATGAGCGGATACATATTTGAATGTATTTAGAAAAATAAACAAATAGGGGTTCCGCGCACATTT
CCCCGAAAAGTGCCACCTGACGTC
